>Addgene plasmid #123450 | TRBV15 | addgene full sequence | sequence record 245033 | Addgene NGS Result
TCGCGCGTTTCGGTGATGACGGTGAAAACCTCTGACACATGCAGCTCCCGGAGACGGTCACAGCTTGTCT
GTAAGCGGATGCCGGGAGCAGACAAGCCCGTCAGGGCGCGTCAGCGGGTGTTGGCGGGTGTCGGGGCTGG
CTTAACTATGCGGCATCAGAGCAGATTGTACTGAGAGTGCACCATATGCGGTGTGAAATACCGCACAGAT
GCGTAAGGAGAAAATACCGCATCAGGCGCCATTCGCCATTCAGGCTGCGCAACTGTTGGGAAGGGCGATC
GGTGCGGGCCTCTTCGCTATTACGCCAGCTGGCGAAAGGGGGATGTGCTGCAAGGCGATTAAGTTGGGTA
ACGCCAGGGTTTTCCCAGTCACGACGTTGTAAAACGACGGCCAGAGAATTCGAGCTCGGTACCTCGCGAA
TACATCTAGATGGGGATCCACCGGTCGCCACCATGGGTCCTGGGCTTCTCCACTGGATGGCCCTTTGTCT
CCTTGGAACAGGTCATGGGGATGCCATGGTCATCCAGAACCCAAGATACCAGGTTACCCAGTTTGGAAAG
CCAGTGACCCTGAGTTGTTCTCAGACTTTGAACCATAACGTCATGTACTGGTACCAGCAGAAGTCAAGTC
AGGCCCCAAAGCTGCTGTTCCACTACTATGACAAAGATTTTAACAATGAAGCAGACACCCCTGATAACTT
CCAATCCAGGAGGCCGAACACTTCTTTCTGCTTTCTTGACATCCGCTCACCAGGCCTGGGGGACACAGCC
ATGTACGAGACCTAAGGTGGTGGTGGTTCTGGTTCTGGTTCTGGTGGTGGTTCTGGTGGTGGTCTCTTGA
CCCTGCCGTGTACCAGCTGAGAGACTCTAAATCCAGTGACAAGTCTGTCTGCCTATTCACCGATTTTGAT
TCTCAAACAAATGTGTCACAAAGTAAGGATTCTGATGTGTATATCACAGACAAAACTGTGCTAGACATGA
GGTCTATGGACTTCAAGAGCAACAGTGCTGTGGCCTGGAGCAACAAATCTGACTTTGCATGTGCAAACGC
CTTCAACAACAGCATTATTCCAGAAGACACCTTCTTCCCCAGCCCAGAAAGTTCCTGTGATGTCAAGCTG
GTCGAGAAAAGCTTTGAAACAGATACGAACCTAAACTTTCAAAACCTGTCAGTGATTGGGTTCCGAATCC
TCCTCCTGAAAGTGGCCGGGTTTAATCTGCTCATGACGCTGCGGCTGTGGTCCAGCTAAAGCGGCCGCGT
CGACAATCAAATCGGATCCCGGGCCCGTCGACTGCAGAGGCCTGCATGCAAGCTTGGTGTAATCATGGTC
ATAGCTGTTTCCTGTGTGAAATTGTTATCCGCTCACAATTCCACACAACATACGAGCCGGAAGCATAAAG
TGTAAAGCCTGGGGTGCCTAATGAGTGAGCTAACTCACATTAATTGCGTTGCGCTCACTGCCCGCTTTCC
AGTCGGGAAACCTGTCGTGCCAGCTGCATTAATGAATCGGCCAACGCGCGGGGAGAGGCGGTTTGCGTAT
TGGGCGCTCTTCCGCTTCCTCGCTCACTGACTCGCTGCGCTCGGTCGTTCGGCTGCGGCGAGCGGTATCA
GCTCACTCAAAGGCGGTAATACGGTTATCCACAGAATCAGGGGATAACGCAGGAAAGAACATGTGAGCAA
AAGGCCAGCAAAAGGCCAGGAACCGTAAAAAGGCCGCGTTGCTGGCGTTTTTCCATAGGCTCCGCCCCCC
TGACGAGCATCACAAAAATCGACGCTCAAGTCAGAGGTGGCGAAACCCGACAGGACTATAAAGATACCAG
GCGTTTCCCCCTGGAAGCTCCCTCGTGCGCTCTCCTGTTCCGACCCTGCCGCTTACCGGATACCTGTCCG
CCTTTCTCCCTTCGGGAAGCGTGGCGCTTTCTCATAGCTCACGCTGTAGGTATCTCAGTTCGGTGTAGGT
CGTTCGCTCCAAGCTGGGCTGTGTGCACGAACCCCCCGTTCAGCCCGACCGCTGCGCCTTATCCGGTAAC
TATCGTCTTGAGTCCAACCCGGTAAGACACGACTTATCGCCACTGGCAGCAGCCACTGGTAACAGGATTA
GCAGAGCGAGGTATGTAGGCGGTGCTACAGAGTTCTTGAAGTGGTGGCCTAACTACGGCTACACTAGAAG
AACAGTATTTGGTATCTGCGCTCTGCTGAAGCCAGTTACCTTCGGAAAAAGAGTTGGTAGCTCTTGATCC
GGCAAACAAACCACCGCTGGTAGCGGTGGTTTTTTTGTTTGCAAGCAGCAGATTACGCGCAGAAAAAAAG
GATCTCAAGAAGATCCTTTGATCTTTTCTACGGGGTCTGACGCTCAGTGGAACGAAAACTCACGTTAAGG
GATTTTGGTCATGAGATTATCAAAAAGGATCTTCACCTAGATCCTTTTAAATTAAAAATGAAGTTTTAAA
TCAAGCCCAATCTGAATAATGTTACAACCAATTAACCAATTCTGATTAGAAAAACTCATCGAGCATCAAA
TGAAACTGCAATTTATTCATATCAGGATTATCAATACCATATTTTTGAAAAAGCCGTTTCTGTAATGAAG
GAGAAAACTCACCGAGGCAGTTCCATAGGATGGCAAGATCCTGGTATCGGTCTGCGATTCCGACTCGTCC
AACATCAATACAACCTATTAATTTCCCCTCGTCAAAAATAAGGTTATCAAGTGAGAAATCACCATGAGTG
ACGACTGAATCCGGTGAGAATGGCAAAAGTTTATGCATTTCTTTCCAGACTTGTTCAACAGGCCAGCCAT
TACGCTCGTCATCAAAATCACTCGCATCAACCAAACCGTTATTCATTCGTGATTGCGCCTGAGCGAGACG
AAATACGCGATCGCTGTTAAAAGGACAATTACAAACAGGAATCGAATGCAACCGGCGCAGGAACACTGCC
AGCGCATCAACAATATTTTCACCTGAATCAGGATATTCTTCTAATACCTGGAATGCTGTTTTTCCGGGGA
TCGCAGTGGTGAGTAACCATGCATCATCAGGAGTACGGATAAAATGCTTGATGGTCGGAAGAGGCATAAA
TTCCGTCAGCCAGTTTAGTCTGACCATCTCATCTGTAACATCATTGGCAACGCTACCTTTGCCATGTTTC
AGAAACAACTCTGGCGCATCGGGCTTCCCATACAAGCGATAGATTGTCGCACCTGATTGCCCGACATTAT
CGCGAGCCCATTTATACCCATATAAATCAGCATCCATGTTGGAATTTAATCGCGGCCTCGACGTTTCCCG
TTGAATATGGCTCATAACACCCCTTGTATTACTGTTTATGTAAGCAGACAGTTTTATTGTTCATGATGAT
ATATTTTTATCTTGTGCAATGTAACATCAGAGATTTTGAGACACGGGCCAGAGCTGCA
Features (pLannotate 1.2.2; 10 found; start..end, strand, type, name):
    137..236     +  misc_feature   bom (fragment): basis of mobility region from pBR322
    242..399     -  CDS            lacZα (fragment): LacZα fragment of β-galactosidase; lacZ fragment
    839..1246    +  CDS            TRAC: TRAC_HUMAN - Also known as TCRA. Experimental evidence at protein level: Swiss-Prot protein existence level 1. Constant region of T cell receptor (TR) alpha chain (PubMed:24600447). Alpha-beta T cell receptors are antigen specific receptors which are essential to the immune response and are present on the cell surface of T lymphocytes. Recognize peptide-major histocompatibility (MH) (pMH) complexes that are displayed by antigen presenting cells (APC), a prerequisite for efficient T cell adaptive immunity against pathogens (PubMed:25493333). Binding of alpha-beta TR to pMH complex initiates TR-
   1352..1368    -  protein_bind   lac operator: The lac repressor binds to the lac operator to inhibit transcription in E. coli. This inhibition can be relieved by adding lactose or isopropyl-β-D-thiogalactopyranoside (IPTG). lac repressor encoded by lacI
   1376..1406    -  promoter       lac promoter: promoter for the E. coli lac operon
   1421..1442    -  protein_bind   CAP binding site: CAP binding activates transcription in the presence of cAMP. E. coli catabolite activator protein
   1455..1547    -  CDS            lacI (fragment): lac repressor; lacI; The lac repressor binds to the lac operator to inhibit transcription in E. coli. This inhibition can be relieved by adding lactose or isopropyl-β-D-thiogalactopyranoside (IPTG).
   1730..2318    -  rep_origin     ori: high-copy-number ColE1/pMB1/pBR322/pUC origin of replication
   2496..3305    -  CDS            KanR: aminoglycoside phosphotransferase; aph(3')-Ia; confers resistance to kanamycin in bacteria or G418 (Geneticin®) in eukaryotes
   3412..35      +  CDS            rop (fragment) (across the origin): Rop protein, which maintains plasmids at low copy number; rop
