[The description below was written by a language model from this plasmid's Addgene catalogue record and pLannotate feature annotations shown in this document.]
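Description:
TRBV15 is a small (about 3.4 kb) bacterial cloning plasmid built on the pUC57-kanamycin backbone. It carries the wild-type human T-cell receptor beta variable gene segment TRBV15 as a building block for assembling T-cell receptor constructs. It replicates in E. coli from the high-copy ColE1/pUC-type origin and is selected with kanamycin through the aph(3')-Ia aminoglycoside phosphotransferase gene. The remaining backbone annotations are typical pUC remnants: a disrupted lacZα fragment, the lac promoter, lac operator and CAP binding site flanking the cloning region, and short fragments of lacI, rop and the pBR322 bom region. Although the catalogue lists the vector type as bacterial expression, nothing in the record points to a dedicated expression cassette for the insert, and the plasmid is best read as a storage and donor vector for a DNA part.

The depositor notes that Golden Gate cloning is the assembly method and gives the purpose as construction of TCRs. This fits a modular scheme in which variable-segment plasmids are combined with other TCR pieces to rebuild full receptor chains for studying antigen specificity and functional avidity. The Golden Gate restriction sites and the exact insert boundaries are not annotated.

The automated feature table does not label a TRBV15 segment. The only TCR-related feature it identifies in the insert region, between the lacZα fragment and the lac promoter, is a roughly 400 bp coding sequence matched to the human TCR alpha constant region (TRAC). Unannotated sequence upstream of it could hold the variable segment and any linking elements. The record does not explain how a TRAC sequence relates to the named beta variable insert, so the precise composition of the insert should be confirmed from the sequence itself.
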