Addgene plasmid #123450: TRBV15
Purpose: construction of TCR
Depositing lab: Catherine Wu. Depositing organization: Dana-Farber Cancer Institute. Publication: A cloning and expression system to probe T-cell receptor specificity and assess functional avidity to neoantigens. Hu Z, Anandappa AJ, Sun J, Kim J, Leet DE, Bozym DJ, Chen C, Williams L, Shukla SA, Zhang W, Tabbaa D, Steelman S, Olive O, Livak KJ, Kishi H, Muraguchi A, Guleria I, Stevens J, Lane WJ, Burkhardt UE, Fritsch EF, Neuberg D, Ott PA, Keskin DB, Hacohen N, Wu CJ. Blood. 2018 Nov 1;132(18):1911-1921. doi: 10.1182/blood-2018-04-843763. Epub 2018 Aug 27. PubMed 30150207.
Backbone
  Vector backbone: pUC57-kanamycin
  Vector type: Bacterial Expression
Growth in bacteria
  Bacterial resistance: Kanamycin, 50 μg/mL
  Growth temperature: 37°C
  Growth strain: DH5alpha
  Copy number: High Copy
Gene/Insert
  Gene/Insert name: TRBV15
  Species: H. sapiens (human)
  Mutation: WT
  Entrez Gene: TRBV15 (a.k.a. TCRBV15S1, TCRBV24S1A3T)
  Cloning method: Unknown
Terms and licenses: Academic/Nonprofit Terms; Industry Terms: Not Available to Industry
Depositor comments: Cloning Method: Golden Gate.
How to cite: TRBV15 was a gift from Catherine Wu (Addgene plasmid # 123450 ; http://n2t.net/addgene:123450 ; RRID:Addgene_123450)
